>Addgene plasmid #200172 | pJL1_SUL-I | addgene full sequence | sequence record 393675 | Addgene NGS Result
ATGGGTAGCAGCCATCACCATCATCATCATAGCAGCGGTGAAAATCTGTATTTTCAGAGCTCCATGGGCG
CAGTTGGTCGTACCTGTGAAGGTAAAAGCCTGGATCTGGAATGTCCGGAAGGTTATATCATTAGCGTGAA
CTATGCAAACTATGGTCGTAATAGTCCGGGTATTTGCCCGCATAAAAGCAGCAATGCACCGCCTTGTAGC
GCAAGCAGCAGCCTGCGTATTATCAATGAACATTGCGATGGTCGTAGCAGCTGTAGCGTTCATGCAACCA
ATGATGTTTTTGGTGATCCGTGTCGTGGTGTGTATAAATACCTGGAAGTTGATTATAGCTGCCGTCGTGA
TCCGGATTGTCAGCGCGAACTGGATTGCGAAGGTAATAGCATTAATATGCTGTGTCCGTATGCAGAAACA
CCGGCAATTCATATTTGCTATGCCATGTATGGTCGTCAGACCAGCGAACCGGTTTGTCCGAGCAAAAGCA
TTAGCACCACCAATTGTGCAGCAAGCAGCTCACTGAGCACCGCACGTAGCGTTTGTGAAGGTCGTTCAGA
ATGTAGCATTGCAGCAAGTAACGATGTGTTTGGCGATCCTTGTATTGGCACCTACAAATATCTGGAAATC
GATTACATTTGTGCACGTCGTGGTCGTTCATGCGAAGGTTCAAGTCTGACCCTGAGCTGTAGCAGCGGTC
AGACCATTAGCGTTCTGGATGCATTTTATGGTCGCACCGCAGGTCCGGAAATTTGTAAAGGTAATGCACA
GGATCAGAATTGCCGTGCCGAAAGCAGCCTGAATATTGTTCAGAGCGCCTGTAATGGTCGCAGCTCATGC
AGCGTTAATGCAAATAACAACGTGTTCGGTGATCCATGTGTTGGGACATATAAGTATCTGGAAGTGCTGT
ATAAATGCGCCTAACTCGAGGTCGACCGGCTGCTAACAAAGCCCGAAAGGAAGCTGAGTTGGCTGCTGCC
ACCGCTGAGCAATAACTAGCATAACCCCTTGGGGCCTCTAAACGGGTCTTGAGGGGTTTTTTGCTGAAAG
CCAATTCTGATTAGAAAAACTCATCGAGCATCAAATGAAACTGCAATTTATTCATATCAGGATTATCAAT
ACCATATTTTTGAAAAAGCCGTTTCTGTAATGAAGGAGAAAACTCACCGAGGCAGTTCCATAGGATGGCA
AGATCCTGGTATCGGTCTGCGATTCCGACTCGTCCAACATCAATACAACCTATTAATTTCCCCTCGTCAA
AAATAAGGTTATCAAGTGAGAAATCACCATGAGTGACGACTGAATCCGGTGAGAATGGCAAAAGCTTATG
CATTTCTTTCCAGACTTGTTCAACAGGCCAGCCATTACGCTCGTCATCAAAATCACTCGCATCAACCAAA
CCGTTATTCATTCGTGATTGCGCCTGAGCGAGACGAAATACGCGATCGCTGTTAAAAGGACAATTACAAA
CAGGAATCGAATGCAACCGGCGCAGGAACACTGCCAGCGCATCAACAATATTTTCACCTGAATCAGGATA
TTCTTCTAATACCTGGAATGCTGTTTTCCCGGGGATCGCAGTGGTGAGTAACCATGCATCATCAGGAGTA
CGGATAAAATGCTTGATGGTCGGAAGAGGCATAAATTCCGTCAGCCAGTTTAGTCTGACCATCTCATCTG
TAACATCATTGGCAACGCTACCTTTGCCATGTTTCAGAAACAACTCTGGCGCATCGGGCTTCCCATACAA
TCGATAGATTGTCGCACCTGATTGCCCGACATTATCGCGAGCCCATTTATACCCATATAAATCAGCATCC
ATGTTGGAATTTAATCGCGGCTTCGAGCAAGACGTTTCCCGTTGAATATGGCTCATAACACCCCTTGTAT
TACTGTTTATGTAAGCAGACAGTTTTATTGTTCATGATGATATATTTTTATCTTGTGCAATGTAACATCA
GAGATTTTGAGACACAACGTGAGATCAAAGGATCTTCTTGAGATCCTTTTTTTCTGCGCGTAATCTGCTG
CTTGCAAACAAAAAAACCACCGCTACCAGCGGTGGTTTGTTTGCCGGATCAAGAGCTACCAACTCTTTTT
CCGAAGGTAACTGGCTTCAGCAGAGCGCAGATACCAAATACTGTTCTTCTAGTGTAGCCGTAGTTAGGCC
ACCACTTCAAGAACTCTGTAGCACCGCCTACATACCTCGCTCTGCTAATCCTGTTACCAGTGGCTGCTGC
CAGTGGCGATAAGTCGTGTCTTACCGGGTTGGACTCAAGACGATAGTTACCGGATAAGGCGCAGCGGTCG
GGCTGAACGGGGGGTTCGTGCACACAGCCCAGCTTGGAGCGAACGACCTACACCGAACTGAGATACCTAC
AGCGTGAGCTATGAGAAAGCGCCACGCTTCCCGAAGGGAGAAAGGCGGACAGGTATCCGGTAAGCGGCAG
GGTCGGAACAGGAGAGCGCACGAGGGAGCTTCCAGGGGGAAACGCCTGGTATCTTTATAGTCCTGTCGGG
TTTCGCCACCTCTGACTTGAGCGTCGATTTTTGTGATGCTCGTCAGGGGGGCGGAGCCTATGGAAAAACG
CCAGCAACGCGATCCCGCGAAATTAATACGACTCACTATAGGGAGACCACAACGGTTTCCCTCTAGAAAT
AATTTTGTTTAACTTTAAGAAGGAGATATACAT
Features (pLannotate 1.2.2; 7 found; start..end, strand, type, name):
    637..921     +  CDS            ELEL_ECHLU (fragment): Experimental evidence at protein level: Swiss-Prot protein existence level 1. Rhamnose-binding lectin. Also binds alpha-D-melibiose, alpha- D-lactose, beta-D-lactose, methyl-alpha-D-galactopyranoside, methyl- beta-D--galactopyranoside and D-galactose but not D-arabinose, L- fucose, D-glucose, D-mannose, D-maltose, D-sucrose, N-acetyl-D- galactosamine, N-acetyl-D-glucosamine, N-acetyl-D-mannosamine-D-xylose or by glycoproteins orosomucoid, thyroglobulin, ovomucoid and porcine stomach mucin. Shows cation-independent hemagglutinating activity against rabbit and human erythrocytes. Agglutinates ce
    939..988     +  CDS            SET1 (fragment): solubility-enhancement tag derived from T7 phage gene 10B
    996..1043    +  terminator     T7 terminator: transcription terminator for bacteriophage T7 RNA polymerase
   1061..1876    -  CDS            KanR: aminoglycoside phosphotransferase; aph(3')-Ia; confers resistance to kanamycin in bacteria or G418 (Geneticin®) in eukaryotes
   1998..2586    +  rep_origin     ori: high-copy-number ColE1/pMB1/pBR322/pUC origin of replication
   2614..2632    +  promoter       T7 promoter: promoter for bacteriophage T7 RNA polymerase
   2664..2686    +  RBS            RBS: efficient ribosome binding site from bacteriophage T7 gene 10 (Olins and Rangwala, 1989)
