[The description below was written by a language model from this plasmid's Addgene catalogue record and pLannotate feature annotations shown in this document.]
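Description:
pJL1_SUL-I is a compact bacterial expression plasmid of about 2.7 kb built on the minimal pJL1 backbone, a vector commonly used as a template for T7-driven cell-free protein synthesis. It is propagated in standard E. coli cloning strains at high copy from a ColE1/pUC-type origin. Selection is with kanamycin, through an aminoglycoside phosphotransferase (KanR) gene that lies on the opposite strand to the expression cassette.

The payload is a roughly 930 bp insert encoding amino acids 25–308 of SUL-I. This is a truncated form of the protein, though the record does not say what the missing N-terminal residues are. The insert carries an N-terminal 6xHis tag followed by a TEV protease cleavage site, so the protein can be captured by metal affinity and the tag then removed. Transcription comes from a T7 promoter, translation starts from the efficient T7 gene 10 ribosome binding site, and a T7 terminator closes the cassette, so expression requires T7 RNA polymerase.

The automated annotation does not label SUL-I by name. It marks only part of the open reading frame as a fragment resembling a characterised rhamnose-binding lectin from another organism, which fits the rhamnose-binding lectin family named in the associated publication title. A short hit to a T7 gene 10-derived solubility tag sits just upstream of the terminator. It is only a fragment, is not listed among the catalogue's tags, and may simply reflect backbone sequence. The record does not state the source species of SUL-I. According to the linked study, the construct was used for cell-free expression of multivalent rhamnose-binding lectins and for characterising their binding by biolayer interferometry.
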