Addgene plasmid #200172: pJL1_SUL-I
Purpose: Amino acids 25-308 of SUL-I with an N-terminal 6xHis-tag followed by a TEV site in the pJL1 vector
Depositing lab: Michael Jewett. Depositing organization: Northwestern University. Publication: Cell-free expression and characterization of multivalent rhamnose-binding lectins using biolayer interferometry. Warfel KF, Laigre E, Sobol SE, Gillon E, Varrot A, Renaudet O, Dejeu J, Jewett MC, Imberty A. Glycobiology. 2023 Mar 7:cwad018. doi: 10.1093/glycob/cwad018. PubMed 36882003.
Backbone
  Vector backbone: pJL1
  Backbone size w/o insert (bp): 1763
  Total vector size (bp): 2691
  Vector type: Bacterial Expression
Growth in bacteria
  Bacterial resistance: Kanamycin, 50 μg/mL
  Growth temperature: 37°C
  Growth strain: DH5alpha
  Copy number: High Copy
Gene/Insert
  Gene/Insert name: SUL-I
  Insert size (bp): 930
  Promoter: T7
  Tag / fusion protein: 6x His tag (N terminal on insert); TEV cleavage site (N terminal on insert)
  Cloning method: Unknown
  Sequencing primers: 5′ TAATACGACTCACTATAGGG; 3′ GCTAGTTATTGCTCAGCGG
Terms and licenses: Academic/Nonprofit Terms; Industry Terms: Not Available to Industry
How to cite: pJL1_SUL-I was a gift from Michael Jewett (Addgene plasmid # 200172 ; http://n2t.net/addgene:200172 ; RRID:Addgene_200172)
